>Addgene plasmid #102838 | pBW_0006 | addgene full sequence | sequence record 200163 | Addgene NGS Result
GTCGACGATCGTCAACGTTCACTTCTAAAGAAATAGCGCCACTCAGCTTCCTCAGCGGCTTTATCCAGCG
ATTTCCTATTATGTCGGCATAGTTCTCAAGATCGACAGCCTGTCACGGTTAAGCGAGAAATGAATAAGAA
GGCTGATAATTCGGATCTCTGCGAGGGAGATGATATTTGATCACAGGCAGCAACGCTCTGTCATCGTTAC
AATCAACATGCTACCCTCCGCGAGATCATCCGTGTTTCAAACCCGGCAGCTTAGTTGCCGTTCTTCCGAA
TAGCATCGGTAACATGAGCAAAGTCTGCCGCCTTACAACGGCTCTCCCGCTGACGCCGTCCCGGACTGAT
GGGCTGCCTGTATCGAGTGGTGATTTTGTGCCGAGCTGCCGGTCGGGGAGCTGTTGGCTGGCTGGTGGCA
GGATATATTGTGGTGTAAACAAATTGACGCTTAGACAACTTAATAACACATTGCGGACGTTTTTAATGTA
CTGAATTCCAATCCCACAAAAATCTGAGCTTAACAGCACAGTTGCTCCTCTCAGAGCAGAATCGGGTATT
CAACACCCTCATATCAACTACTACGTTGTGTATAACGGTCCACATGCCGGTATATACGATGACTGGGGTT
GTACAAAGGCGGCAACAAACGGCGTTCCCGGAGTTGCACACAAGAAATTTGCCACTATTACAGAGGCAAG
AGCAGCAGCTGACGCGTACACAACAAGTCAGCAAACAGACAGGTTGAACTTCATCCCCAAAGGAGAAGCT
CAACTCAAGCCCAAGAGCTTTGCTAAGGCCCTAACAAGCCCACCAAAGCAAAAAGCCCACTGGCTCACGC
TAGGAACCAAAAGGCCCAGCAGTGATCCAGCCCCAAAAGAGATCTCCTTTGCCCCGGAGATTACAATGGA
CGATTTCCTCTATCTTTACGATCTAGGAAGGAAGTTCGAAGGTGAAGGTGACGACACTATGTTCACCACT
GATAATGAGAAGGTTAGCCTCTTCAATTTCAGAAAGAATGCTGACCCACAGATGGTTAGAGAGGCCTACG
CAGCAGGTCTCATCAAGACGATCTACCCGAGTAACAATCTCCAGGAGATCAAATACCTTCCCAAGAAGGT
TAAAGATGCAGTCAAAAGATTCAGGACTAATTGCATCAAGAACACAGAGAAAGACATATTTCTCAAGATC
AGAAGTACTATTCCAGTATGGACGATTCAAGGCTTGCTTCATAAACCAAGGCAAGTAATAGAGATTGGAG
TCTCTAAAAAGGTAGTTCCTACTGAATCTAAGGCCATGCATGGAGTCTAAGATTCAAATCGAGGATCTAA
CAGAACTCGCCGTGAAGACTGGCGAACAGTTCATACAGAGTCTTTTACGACTCAATGACAAGAAGAAAAT
CTTCGTCAACATGGTGGAGCACGACACTCTGGTCTACTCCAAAAATGTCAAAGATACAGTCTCAGAAGAC
CAAAGGGCTATTGAGACTTTTCAACAAAGGATAATTTCGGGAAACCTCCTCGGATTCCATTGCCCAGCTA
TCTGTCACTTCATCGAAAGGACAGTAGAAAAGGAAGGTGGCTCCTACAAATGCCATCATTGCGATAAAGG
AAAGGCTATCATTCAAGATCTCTCTGCCGACAGTGGTCCCAAAGATGGACCCCCACCCACGAGGAGCATC
GTGGAAAAAGAAGACGTTCCAACCACGTCTTCAAAGCAAGTGGATTGATGTGACATCTCCACTGACGTAA
GGGATGACGCACAATCCCACTATCCTTCGCAAGACCCTTCCTCTATATAAGGAAGTTCATTTCATTTGGA
GAGGACACGCTCGAGTATAAGAGCTCTATTTTTACAACAATTACCAACAACAACAAACAACAAACAACAT
TACAATTACTATTTACAATTACCATGAGCCCAGAACGACGCCCGGCCGACATCCGCCGTGCCACCGAGGC
GGACATGCCGGCGGTCTGCACCATCGTCAACCACTACATCGAGACAAGCACGGTCAACTTCCGTACCGAG
CCGCAGGAACCGCAGGAGTGGACGGACGACCTCGTCCGTCTGCGGGAGCGCTATCCCTGGCTCGTCGCCG
AGGTGGACGGCGAGGTCGCCGGCATCGCCTACGCGGGCCCCTGGAAGGCACGCAACGCCTACGACTGGAC
GGCCGAGTCAACCGTGTACGTCTCCCCCCGCCACCAGCGGACGGGACTGGGCTCCACGCTCTACACCCAC
CTGCTGAAGTCCCTGGAGGCACAGGGCTTCAAGAGCGTGGTCGCTGTCATCGGGCTGCCCAACGACCCGA
GCGTGCGCATGCACGAGGCGCTCGGATATGCCCCCCGCGGCATGCTGCGGGCGGCCGGCTTCAAGCACGG
GAACTGGCATGACGTGGGTTTCTGGCAGCTGGACTTCAGCCTGCCGGTACCGCCCCGTCCGGTCCTGCCC
GTCACCGAGATTTGATGACCCGGGGGATCCTAGAGTCCTGCTTTAATGAGATATGCGAGACGCCTATGAT
CGCATGATATTTGCTTTCAATTCTGTTGTGCACGTTGTAAAAAACCTGAGCATGTGTAGCTCAGATCCTT
ACCGCCGGTTTCGGTTCATTCTAATGAATATATCACCCGTTACTATCGTATTTTTATGAATAATATTCTC
CGTTCAATTTACTGATTGTACCCTACTACTTATATGTACAATATTAAAATGAAAACAATATATTGTGCTG
AATAGGTTTATAGCGACATCTATGATAGAGCGCCACAATAACAAACAATTGCGTTTTATTATTACAAATC
CAATTTTAAAAAAAGCGGCAGAACCGGTCAAACCTAAAAGACTGATTACATAAATCTTATTCAAATTTCA
AAAGTGCCCCAGGGGCTAGTATCTACGACACACCGAGCGGCGAACTAATAACGCTCACTGAAGGGAACTC
CGGTTCCCCGCCGGCGCGCATGGGTGAGATTCCTTGAAGTTGAGTATTGGCCGTCCGCTCTACCGAAAGT
TACGGGCACCATTCAACCCGGTCCAGCACGGCGGCCGGGTAACCGACTTGCTGCCCCGAGAATTATGCAG
CATTTTTTTGGTGTATGTGGGCCCCAAATGAAGTGCAGGTCAAACCTTGACAGTGACGACAAATCGTTGG
GCGGGTCCAGGGCGAATTTTGCGACAACATGTCGAGGCTCAGCAGGACCTGCAGGCATGCAAGCTCTAGA
GCGGCCGCTTTAAGAGTGTTGAGGATGTGCTTACTTAAATTTCAAAAGGGCTATTTAGGGATAATATTTG
GTGAAGCATGGCTGGTGGACTGACCATAGGTACCCACTGAATAAACATATCAGCCCAAAGGCAGAGGGTA
TCCCTCCCTGTAATACGTACTAGTATTCGAGGAGCGTGCTAAAGTAGTATCCTCTCTTGATGCTCCTCGT
CTCCCTCCACTGAGTACTCCCTTCCTCTCCTCATTCTCATCTCAGTCCTCTCCTCCTCCCTCGAATAAGA
TAGATCCGCCCTTGTTGCTGATCTCATCTCGCCTCCTATTGGCCTCGCCCCTGCCAACTGACTGCTCTAT
TGGTGACCGTGGACTTTTTGGGTATATATATTTCCTGTCGATTTGTTTCCACTTAAAGTAGCAATGCTTG
GATCTAAAACTTATTACTTCTCCTGCTTCAGATTCTGATCCATTTGTGTTGATTGAACTCAGGGTGGGAT
CGTGGGGCTCTGTATCTATCTAGGATGGATATTCCAAGCAATTTACTCTCTTGAGTGCTGTTGGTCTTCC
TCTGCTCCTCGTCTCCGCTTCCTCTCAGTCTCCTCCATTGCGCTGCCTGGAACAGATCGATCCGCCTTGT
TGCTGATCTCATCCATCCTCCGTGGAGATTTCGGGTGGCAGTTTCCAGTGACTATTCAGAGCACCATACT
AGTGGCCTGGTAAAAATTTCCCTCCCATCTTTCTTGCTATTCTCTTCTTATTAATCTGCTGATTTGCTTG
ATGGTAAGTTCTTACTTATTCTTCCAGATCGAGTGAAGCGACATCCGCCGCCGTCTTGTCCCCTACGACG
CCGCTGTGTTCTGCTCTGTCCTCCTCTGCCGGTGAAGCATCAACGGTGACGGCCATCCGGTGTTGACGCC
GCGGCTGTGTTCTCCTCTGCCGTGAAGTATCAAAGGTGGGTTTGGATGGATATCACAGTTTGGATTGGCA
ACTCTGTTCTATAGCTCGTTGAAATTAAAGCTTCACACAGTTTTGATTGGATTACAGCTCCCCATATTCA
TCTATTTTGCACCATGCATCGAATCCACTGACCTCCACACGCTCACGGATCTGGCCTCTGGTGCCCACAC
GCTCACGGATCCGACAGAGTGCTCCCTTCCTATCATCTCAGTCCTCATCTCCTGGTCGATCCGGCTTCTT
GTTTGGTGAGCTCGTCCAACCTCCGAGCTCGCCCCTGACACCTGTGGAGTGGAGGTATATTTCTTTCCAG
CTGAAGTACGCTTGGATCTAAAAACTTACGTCTCCTGCTTCACTGCTTGCTTGGGAGTCTGATCGATTTG
TGTTGGTTGAATCATTTGGGGTGGCAGTGGAGCAGCTAGCAAGAATCATGGAGTTTCCAATCATTATTCA
GAGCACCACGCATGGAATCCACTGACCTGGTAACTTTGTCTCATCTTTCTTGCTACTGAAATCTTCCACA
TCCCCACCTTCCTTGTTCATCTGCTGATTTCCCAGATTATACTTCCAGATTGAGTGAAGCGCCGTCTTGT
CCCCTCACGGATCTGGCCTCTGGTGCCCAGCCGCCGCTTTCGCTTCGTTGTCCGACGAGGCCACCGCCGC
TGTGTTCTGCTCTGCCGTGAAGCACAAAAAGGTGGGGTCTTCCTCTGCTCTTTCTCCACTGACGGCGATC
CGACCTTGACACCCGTGGCCGTGGCAGTGGGGTCTTCCTCTGCTCTGTTTTTTTACCAGTTATTGGATCT
AAAAAGGGATCTAAAAGTTATTACTTCTCCTGCTTGAGATTCTGACCGATTTGTGTTGATTGAATCCAGG
GTGGGGTCGTGGGGCTCTGTATCTATCTAGTACGGAGTACCACTGTATTCCAAGCAATTTACTCTCTTGA
CTGCTGTTGGACTTCCTCTGTCCCCGCTTCCATTGTGCTGCCTTGAACAGATCCATCCACCTTGTTGCTA
ATCTCATCCAACCTCCGGGTATGTTTCTTGTCGATTTGTTTCCAGTAAAGTAGCAATGCTTGGGTCTAAA
AAGTCATTGCTTCTCCTGCTTGACGAGTCTCATTGATTTGCCCAGTCATTATTCAGAGCACCATGCATCC
AAGGCGCTGACCCGGCTATAAGTTTTTATTACAGGGCCGCCGTGTTGTCCCCATCGAGCAAAGCGTTTAA
TCCACTGACCCGCTTCGTTGTCCGCACAGCGTGACCATCCGACGAAGACGCCGCCGTTGTGTTCTGCTCT
CCTCTGAAGCATCAAAAGGTGGGCTTGGTCCAGATCCCCACATTCATCGATTTGGCTTGCCAACTCAGTT
CCACCAGAGCTTGGATTGTGTTACAGATCCCTAAATTCATCGATTTGCAGGTTTCAGCTGATTGATCAAG
AGAGCTCTCATGGCGGAAGTTCTGGTGAGCGCATCCACAGGGGCAATGGGTTCCCTCCTGCGGAAGTTGG
GAGCTATGTTGACGGATGAATACAAGCTGCTCAAGAACGTCCGTGGGGACATCAAGTTCCTCAAGGACGA
GCTGGAGGTCATGTGCGCGTTCCTCCTCAAGATGTCAGATGTGGAGGAGCCTGACGAACCAACAAAGCTG
CGTGTGACGGCGGTGCGGGAGATGTCCTATAAGATAGAGGACAACATCGACAAGTTCATGGTCCTCGTGG
AACAGGAACACGGGTCCTCCTGTTCCGAGGCGGCTCATGGCGTCGCCAAGCTCATGGACAAGTGCAAGAA
CTTGCTGCCGGACATCAAGGCCCGCCGCAGGATCGCCAAGGAGGTCAAAGACATCAAGAAAGAAATTAAG
GATGTCAGCGACAGATTTTCAAGGTACCAGATCTTGTTCTCCTTACAGTACTATTAGTACCTACCATCAG
ATTTGTGACCGATTTGTTGCCACTCAAGGTACAAGATTGACGACTCCTCCTCCTCTATGCCGGCAAAAGA
CAAGGTCGACCCTCGACTTCGTGCAGTCTACAAAGACGCCGCAGAGCTCGTCGGAATTGATGGACCAAAG
GATGAACTTGTCAAGTGGCTGAATGAGAAAGAAGGCCAATCACTGAAATCTGTCTCTATTGTTGGATATG
GAGGGTTGGGCAAGACCACGCTCGCCAACCAGATCCGGGTCAACCTTGGAGCGACCTTCGACTGCGGGGC
TTTTGTCTCGATTTCACGCAAGCCTGACATGAAGGCGATATTAAGATCTATATTATCACAAATCACCAAG
AAAGACGATGCTTGCTCTAGATTAGATGATATACAACTCATCATCGACAAGATTCGAGAATTCCTCCAAG
ACACAAGGTATGTATGTGAGATCTGCTACGAAGTAACATTGCTTAATTAGCTCATGCATAATCGGTTGCC
TAGAATTTTGCTAATGAAGATTGCTTTGTGTGATTTACTTTCGTCCTCAACTTGTATGACTGCGCTTAAA
CTTTCAAGTCATTGTTTCTTGCAACTTATGTCGATCTGTTCACTAATTAAGATATAGCTAAAATGTGTTT
GCCGATTTCTGTCGCCACACATTTTCTAATTTGATTGCCACAAGTTTGTTAAACTTGCGGCTATGTTCTG
TTTATTAAATAATTGTGACATGGCGTCAGTCAAAACAATAAAGTACATGCAATTCCCTCTCTTTTGTACA
AGATAAATATCCGCACGCACTACATGACTGCAAATATATCTATCTTCTAAGGACCCAAAGCACTTGCATG
TGCAGACCATTGTTACCGGATATGCAGTACATTAGGTTTGTGATTAGCCACTTTAAGAACATAGGGTTTC
TAGAGGCTATAAACCTACGGTTATCAGTATTATAATCTTGAATGGATATCAAACATCCGTTGAAGAATCT
ATGCCCATAACACAAAAAGAGAAAAGGGAAGAATTAATCATAGTCAGATCGGACCAGCCTGACTAGCGTA
ACATAATGACAACAGTAGGTTGTTGCGTCTTTCCTGGTTTCGTAGCAATTTGCATGACGAATTGAGGCGC
AGAGCCACCACTCAATATGTGGTCCTACCAATCATGAGGAAATAACTTGTTACCAAAATGACAAAAGAAA
ATAGGTAGTCCCCATCATTGTTTCAATATCTATCCTCTTGCGAACATGCTATTGGCAGTGGCAAAACATT
GTACCTTGCCACTGGCAACAGCTGCCTTTACTCGGCCTGAGCATTCATATTTTTTTCCTCTTGGTTGTTA
AATCTTGCTATTTTTCGCTTGCCTTCTATGGCAATCTTTTTTTTTCTTATATTGCCACCAAATTGTATCT
AAGAGCAACTCCAACACGCCGACGCAATTTTTGTCCATTTAGATCGGCCAAGCGGACGGGGTGTCTGGTT
TTGCCTTTGGGTGGTGCGCCTACGCATTAGTCCGCGTGGGCATTTAAAAAACTTAAAAAGCTTAAAATAA
TTAAATATAAATAAAAATGCATATTAAAGCCCGTCAAAGTCCACATAATTAAACATAATACATTAATATA
TTAATAAAAAACAGCCGCCCCAGCCCGCAGCCCTAGGCGTCTTCGTCGGAGGAGTGGGTGAGGTCGAAGA
ATGCCGGCAGCTCAGCCCACGGGAAGGCCTGCTGGTGGGCAGCCAGCACCGCCTGCTCCGCTGTCTGCGG
CGGCGGCGGCCCTACCTGGCACCGCGCACGCCTCCTCCTCGCGCTCCTGCCGCTCCTCCTCCTCATCGCA
CGCCCAACGAAGTTTTGGCGCTCCTCCCCCTCGGGTTCCCGCTGCATGCGGACCTGGCCGTCGTACCGCT
CCTCCTCCAGCGTGCGGTCCTTCCACGCCACGAGGTAGGCCGCCTCCTCCTCCATCACGCACAGCCAAAT
GGGCGGCTTGCTCATCCGCTTGCAGACGATGCCCTGCCATTGGTAAACGCCGGTGGGCGCGGGTGGTGCT
AGCGCTGGTGCAGGCGGTGACGATGTGGCTGGTGGTCCCGGCAGGTAGACACTATAGCTGGCGGCCGATA
GCTGCAGCGTGTCATCGAGGCCAGACCACTAGGAGTCCTCGCACTAAGACTCCTCGGTGACGTGATGGGC
CCCCTCCTCCAATGCCTTGAGGAACGCCGCCTCCTCCTCAACCTACTATTTGACCACCGGTGGCGGCGGT
GGAGGGCAGGCTTCGAGCTGGACGGCGTCGCGGAGGCGCACATGGTGCTCGATGGTGAACCAGACTTCTC
AGTTAGGGGAGTCTGGCCTCGATGGGTGGAGTCGCGACGCTGCTCTGGCGTCAGGAGAGCACGCCGGGCC
CGAATCTCGTTGGCGCGCGCACGCTCGGACTGTGGCACCGCCGGCACTGGAATGTGGTGGGGGTCGAGGT
GCCAGCCGTGGGGGAAGTTCACGTCCGGCCACGGCAGTGAGACGCGGTACTCCCGGTGGTACTACGCGTG
GTGCACCGGGATGTACTGGTGGTCCCGTGGCGCTGCCGCCCTCCCATCCCGCAGCGCCGACACCAATGCG
AACCCCTTCGCTGCCGGCCTCACCGGCCCTTGCAACGAGCCGGCCTCGTGGTCGTGCTTGCCTTGCCCTT
ACCTTTGCCAAAGAAACCCATGACGGCTAGGGTTTTCTGTCACCGGCGAGGGAGCAGATGTGGACTAGAG
TGGGAGGAGAAGTGGATGAGGCCCGCCCCGCCGCACCCTTGCAATTAAAAAGGGCGTGATCCGGACGTTT
CTAGTCACTGCCATGCGGGCCCGAGGTAGGTGGGCGCCATTGACTACGTCTGTGGTGGTAGTTGGCTGGC
AGACACGCCAGCCCGAGGCGCACACCGAGCGGACGCGCAACACGTCCGTCTCGTGTTCGTGTGAACGCAA
ATCAGGCACAAATTTGGGCTGGAAATGCGTCTACATGGATGCCGAACGGACGTGATTTGGGTTTGTGTCC
GCACGTTGGGCCGGCGTTTTTGTGCCTTTCGACCCTAATGGACACACACGGACCAAATCCGTTGGCGTGT
TAGAGTTGCTTGTACCTAGTACTACTATGTGTGGAGTTGTTATCTTTGAGTTTCTCCCCCATCTGTAGCT
GTGTATTATTGTGAGATGCTCTCAGGATTTCACTTATTTTAGATAATGACAACTTTCTTGATGCTAGACA
ATTACATCAAGGTGTATTATATCTAGGATGCACACAGATGTGAGATTGTTTCAGGATTTTAGGTTACTTG
GTAGGTGTTACTATAAATATCTAATGAGCTCTAATGTGTATGTTCATGAAACTGTGTTGCAGGTACTTTA
TCATAATTGATGATATATGGGAGTTAGGAACATGGGAAACTTTGAAATGTGCATTTGTCAAGAATACATT
GGGCAGCAGAATAATTATCACAACACGTATAGTTGATGTTGCCAAATCTTGTTCTCCTTCTAGTGAAGAT
CTTGTCTATGAGATGAAACCACTCAGTGAGGCTGACTCGAAGAAATTGTTTTTCAAGAGGATATTTGGCT
GTGAAGAAAGCTGTCCTGATAGCTTGAAAGAAGCTGCCAATGATATTTTGAAAAAATGCCGTGGCCTACC
TCTGGCCATCAATGCCATTTCTAGCGTGTTGGTCACAACAAGGGAAACAAAAGAAGAGTGGGATCGGGTG
CGACATTCAATACGCTCTTCAAAGGTCAAAAGTGATATAATAGAGACCATGAATTACATATTGTCTCTTA
GTTATTTTGATCTTCCCCACCACCTAAGAAGCTGCTTATTGTACCTGGCTCTGTTTCCTGAAGACCAATT
GATTGGAAGGAAGCGGTTAGTACGCAGATGGATTTCTGAAGGCTTTATCCATGGAGAAAGTGGACAAGAT
CTCATGGAATTAGGAGAGGAATATTTTCACCAGCTTGTGAACAGAAGTCTAATACAGCCCGGCAACATAG
GGTATGACGGCAAGGCAATGTATTGCCGAGTCCATGACACCATCCTTGATTTCCTAATTGACAAATCCTC
TGAAGAGAACATGTGTACTGTCCTAAAGAAACAATGCAAGCCTAATGGCATAGTTCGTCGGCTCTCTCTA
ATGGGGAATGAGGATGAAGAAATCGTGGAGCAATTGGATCTGTCACACGCTCGGTCAATCACTGCTTTTG
GGGATATCAAGCTATTGCCTTCGCTTGGGAGGTCAAAATGCTTGCGCGTGCTAGACTTGCAAGACTGCGA
TCAGTTGGAAAATCATCATATCAAGGATATTGAAAGACTCTATCAGCTAAGATACTTGGATATCTCTTCT
ACAGGAATCACGGAGCTTCCCAGGCAAATTGGGGAGTTGCTGTATCTAGAGACGCTAGTTGCCTATGGAT
TACGTGAGCTTCCTGAAAGCACAAGTCGGCTACAACGACTGGCACGTTTGTTTGTTTACTCTGGTTGTAA
GCTTCCAGGTGGGTTGGGAAACTTGATAAACTTGCAAGAGCTTGACTGCGTTGATGCCTTGCATTTGAAG
CATGTGGAAGAGCTCGGCAAACTAACAAATCTGAGAAAGCTGAGTATTAAATTGGACACTGGTGGGATTG
AAGGCAACAAATTAGAAGAGTCCAAGGAAAAGCTGGTGTCCTCTCTCTGTAAACTGGACGAATGCGGCCT
CCTTTCCCTGAGTATTGATTATTATCTGAGAGAAAAGGATGGAGAAGAGCCGTTCCTCCCTGCTTTGGGT
TGTATCCAGGAGGTTTTTGTATATGGACAAGATATCAGCCGGATTAGCAGATGGCTCGCGTCACTTCCCA
ACCTACACAGGTTGCTTTTGGACGATCCGAAGATAGAGCAGCAGGATATTGAGATGATTGGATTGATACC
CAATCTGATCGATTTGACACTGCCGCCTCTATACAAAACAGACGACGCTGGGCGGCTCATCATCAGGCGT
GAAGGATTTCAACAGTTGCAGAAGTTTGAGGCTTACAATACTCGTATGGGGGTTTTAATGTTTGAACCGG
GGGCTATGCCGAGGCTCAAGGAGCTTAAACTCCATAACTTCATCGAAAAGCCCAAATCTGCTGCGGTCGA
TTTCGACTTTGGCATCCAACGCCTCTCCAGCCTTGCTCGCCTCACTGTCAGCTTATCCTGCGGTGGCTGG
ACGGTGGCAGAAGTAGAGGCTGCGGAGGATGCTTTCAAGAGCATGGCCGAGGCGAACCCCAACCGTCCAA
TACTGGAGATGACAAGATATAATACGCAGCATATGTTACAAGACGAGCAAATAGGTATGACAGGCTCAGG
TACTATTAACTAGTTTGTACTTTTGTCTTGGTGAGCAGTAGATCAAAAGATGTGCATATGCTTCAATCTT
TTTTCCGGTAATCTATTTCAGCTACAACGCCGGCCGTCAAGTCCTAGCTGACGTTGCTTCAGGTGTGCTC
TCAATCTATACATATTTACTCATCATATTATTCTCCACCTTTTTTTCCATCTCTAGAGCTCAGCTTGTCA
TTGCATTGTTCAATTGTGCTTCTCTAGCAGCTACGGAAATTCTGAACAGGCAAAGGTAATTTTACAGAAG
TTTCTTTGGCATAAGTATCTGAGAAAAATGCACTTGGCACAATTTACCTTTTCGCAGTAGAAAAGAGTCA
GTGGATCATACCTTCTTAATTGTTCGATTGCTCGTAATACTTGGGGGCACTCTATGATTGCTGTGTGCTT
TTAGTTTTGATATAGTTCCTGTTAGCATGGACAGACTGTGTGATTGGTTCATGAATTTCAGGGTGGTTCT
AATGAGGAAATGATGCTTGCTTCAGAAATAGTTTCCATTTGTACCTAAGCTGTGTAGTTGGTAAAGTTGC
ATTTTGGATGTTCTGTTGGTATAGCTTACAGAAGAAAGACTTGCGTTGTGCAGGTACCAGGGGCGCAGGT
TACTGCTAGTGGCGTCTGAGATGTTTCATAAACGTTGGGTGGGCACCGGTCATGCAAAAAATTGAAGGAT
AAAAAGGTTCCGAGAGGTTGTGTGATGTGCTCCTTTTAAATGGCAGTCGCTTGCATAAAGAGATGTTGCT
TGGTTTTTTAGTAAAGCGTTGTAGTAAGTTGCTCTGTTTCGGCTGAGAGCCATCGTTGTTGCTGTCTGTT
ACATCGAATGGCTGGCTCATGTCATGTTGATGTTTTTTTTATCTGAACCGGACAAACCTGAGGGTGTAGT
ATCATGTTTGTAATGACTGAAATTCTGGGCTCACCCGAGCTCCTTAATTCGTAAACAACTGCGACTCATT
GTTGGATTCCTTACTTCAGAAAATATTTACTTGCTCTGGCTCATACAGCTCTGCATGTTTTGTAGTGGTT
TGTCGCTGTTTAGGTGCTGCTTCAGACTCCTGGTACCTTTGGCCGCTGCTGCTACTGCATGAGCTTTGTA
TGGCATTGTTAGTATAGTTTGGTGTCATTGGGTTTTCGCCCCATGGTGAGTGTCCATTGCGCGCACTCGC
AGCGGTTTCCTGGCGATAAGTTGAACTTGATCTTTCTCTTTCCCACCTCCTAAACGTCTATTCAGACTTG
TGTATATTTGCATTACGGGGATTACCCGAGTTCAAAAATAAATATTATTTACTAGTTCTGCCAATGTGTT
TCCGTTACATACAAATAAAAGGGTGCTTCCAGCTACAAGTATATTTTTGAGAAGGGCCATTGCAAAACGA
AATGAAGCCCAAATTCTACCAACATGTTTCTGTCACATATACATTAAAAAAACGGTGTAAATGTCCCGTC
AAAAAAGGGTGTATGTAGGAAAAGGAGTTCGACGCCGCCAGCTCCCTCCTAACGCTCAGATTGTCTTCGC
GGCCGCCACCGCGGCTGAGTGGCTCCTTCAAGCTTGCGGATCCGGGCGGAAATAGGTAAAGAAGTTGCGG
ATAAGGTAATTGCCATTGCAGATTATTTGGATTGAGAGTGAATATGAGACTCTAATTGGATACCGAGGGG
AATTTATGGAACGTCAGTGGAGCATTTTTGACAAGAAATATTTGCTAGCTGATAGTGACCTTAGGCGACT
TTTGAACGCGCAATAATGGTTTCTGACGTATGTGCTTAGCTCATTAAACTCCAGAAACCCGCGGCTGAGT
GGCTCCTTCAACGTTGCGGTTCTGTCAGTTCCAAACGTAAAACGGCTTGTCCCGCGTCATCGGCGGGGGT
CATAACGTGACTCCCTTAATTCTCCGCTCATGATCAGATTGTCGTTTCCCGCCTTCAGTTTAAACTATCA
GTGTTTGACAGGATATATTGGCGGGTAAACCTAAGAGAAAAGAGCGTTTATTAGAATAATCGGATATTTA
AAAGGGCGTGAAAAGGTTTATCCGTTCGTCCATTTGTATGTGCATGCCAACCACAGGGTTCCCCTCGGGA
GTGCTTGGCATTCCGTGCGATAATGACTTCTGTTCAACCACCCAAACGTCGGAAAGCCTGACGACGGAGC
AGCATTCCAAAAAGATCCCTTGGCTCGTCTGGGTCGGCTAGAAGGTCGAGTGGGCTGCTGTGGCTTGATC
CCTCAACGCGGTCGCGGACGTAGCGCAGCGCCGAAAAATCCTCGATCGCAAATCCGACGCTGTCGAAAAG
CGTGATCTGCTTGTCGCTCTTTCGGCCGACGTCCTGGCCAGTCATCACGCGCCAAAGTTCCGTCACAGGA
TGATCTGGCGCGAGTTGCTGGATCTCGCCTTCAATCCGGGTCTGTGGCGGGAACTCCACGAAAATATCCG
AACGCAGCAAGATCGTCGACCCTTTCCGACGCTCACCGGGCTGGTTGCCCTCGCCGCTGGGCTGGCGGCC
GTCTATGGCCCTGCAAACGCGCCAGAAACGCCGTCGAAGCCGTGTGCGAGACACCGCGGCCGGCCGCCGG
CGTTGTGGATACCTCGCGGAAAACTTGGCCCTCACTGACAGATGAGGGGCGGACGTTGACACTTGAGGGG
CCGACTCACCCGGCGCGGCGTTGACAGATGAGGGGCAGGCTCGATTTCGGCCGGCGACGTGGAGCTGGCC
AGCCTCGCAAATCGGCGAAAACGCCTGATTTTACGCGAGTTTCCCACAGATGATGTGGACAAGCCTGGGG
ATAAGTGCCCTGCGGTATTGACACTTGAGGGGCGCGACTACTGACAGATGAGGGGCGCGATCCTTGACAC
TTGAGGGGCAGAGTGCTGACAGATGAGGGGCGCACCTATTGACATTTGAGGGGCTGTCCACAGGCAGAAA
ATCCAGCATTTGCAAGGGTTTCCGCCCGTTTTTCGGCCACCGCTAACCTGTCTTTTAACCTGCTTTTAAA
CCAATATTTATAAACCTTGTTTTTAACCAGGGCTGCGCCCTGTGCGCGTGACCGCGCACGCCGAAGGGGG
GTGCCCCCCCTTCTCGAACCCTCCCGGCCCGCTAACGCGGGCCTCCCATCCCCCCAGGGGCTGCGCCCCT
CGGCCGCGAACGGCCTCACCCCAAAAATGGCAGCCAAGCTCCTAACATTTTATTAGAGAGCAGGCTAGTT
GCTTAGATACATGATCTTCAGGCCGTTATCTGTCAGGGCAAGCGAAAATTGGCCATTTATGACGACCAAT
GCCCCGCAGAAGCTCCCATCTTTGCCGCCATAGACGCCGCGCCCCCCTTTTGGGGTGTAGAACATCCTTT
TGCCAGATGTGGAAAAGAAGTTCGTTGTCCCATTGTTGGCAATGACGTAGTAGCCGGCGAAAGTGCGAGA
CCCATTTGCGCTATATATAAGCCTACGATTTCCGTTGCGACTATTGTCGTAATTGGATGAACTATTATCG
TAGTTGCTCTCAGAGTTGTCGTAATTTGATGGACTATTGTCGTAATTGCTTATGGAGTTGTCGTAGTTGC
TTGGAGAAATGTCGTAGTTGGATGGGGAGTAGTCATAGGGAAGACGAGCTTCATCCACTAAAACAATTGG
CAGGTCAGCAAGTGCCTGCCCCGATGCCATCGCAAGTACGAGGCTTAGAACCACCTTCAACAGATCGCGC
ATAGTCTTCCCCAGCTCTCTAACGCTTGAGTTAAGCCGCGCCGCGAAGCGGCGTCGGCTTGAACGAATTG
TTAGACATTATTTGCCGACTACCTTGGTGATCTCGCCTTTCACGTAGTGAACAAATTCTTCCAACTGATC
TGCGCGCGAGGCCAAGCGATCTTCTTGTCCAAGATAAGCCTGCCTAGCTTCAAGTATGACGGGCTGATAC
TGGGCCGGCAGGCGCTCCATTGCCCAGTCGGCAGCGACATCCTTCGGCGCGATTTTGCCGGTTACTGCGC
TGTACCAAATGCGGGACAACGTAAGCACTACATTTCGCTCATCGCCAGCCCAGTCGGGCGGCGAGTTCCA
TAGCGTTAAGGTTTCATTTAGCGCCTCAAATAGATCCTGTTCAGGAACCGGATCAAAGAGTTCCTCCGCC
GCTGGACCTACCAAGGCAACGCTATGTTCTCTTGCTTTTGTCAGCAAGATAGCCAGATCAATGTCGATCG
TGGCTGGCTCGAAGATACCTGCAAGAATGTCATTGCGCTGCCATTCTCCAAATTGCAGTTCGCGCTTAGC
TGGATAACGCCACGGAATGATGTCGTCGTGCACAACAATGGTGACTTCTACAGCGCGGAGAATCTCGCTC
TCTCCAGGGGAAGCCGAAGTTTCCAAAAGGTCGTTGATCAAAGCTCGCCGCGTTGTTTCATCAAGCCTTA
CGGTCACCGTAACCAGCAAATCAATATCACTGTGTGGCTTCAGGCCGCCATCCACTGCGGAGCCGTACAA
ATGTACGGCCAGCAACGTCGGTTCGAGATGGCGCTCGATGACGCCAACTACCTCTGATAGTTGAGTCGAT
ACTTCGGCGATCACCGCTTCCCTCATGATGTTTAACTCCTGAATTAAGCCGCGCCGCGAAGCGGTGTCGG
CTTGAATGAATTGTTAGGCGTCATCCTGTGCTCCCGAGAACCAGTACCAGTACATCGCTGTTTCGTTCGA
GACTTGAGGTCTAGTTTTATACGTGAACAGGTCAATGCCGCCGAGAGTAAAGCCACATTTTGCGTACAAA
TTGCAGGCAGGTACATTGTTCGTTTGTGTCTCTAATCGTATGCCAAGGAGCTGTCTGCTTAGTGCCCACT
TTTTCGCAAATTCGATGAGACTGTGCGCGACTCCTTTGCCTCGGTGCGTGTGCGACACAACAATGTGTTC
GATAGAGGCTAGATCGTTCCATGTTGAGTTGAGTTCAATCTTCCCGACAAGCTCTTGGTCGATGAATGCG
CCATAGCAAGCAGAGTCTTCATCAGAGTCATCATCCGAGATGTAATCCTTCCGGTAGGGGCTCACACTTC
TGGTAGATAGTTCAAAGCCTTGGTCGGATAGGTGCACATCGAACACTTCACGAACAATGAAATGGTTCTC
AGCATCCAATGTTTCCGCCACCTGCTCAGGGATCACCGAAATCTTCATATGACGCCTAACGCCTGGCACA
GCGGATCGCAAACCTGGCGCGGCTTTTGGCACAAAAGGCGTGACAGGTTTGCGAATCCGTTGCTGCCACT
TGTTTAATAGACTGGATGGAGGCGGATAAAGTTGCAGGACCACTTCTGCGCTCGGCCCTTCCGGCTGGCT
GGTTTATTGCTGATAAATCTGGAGCCGGTGAGCGTGGGTCTCGCGGTATCATTGCAGCACTGGGGCCAGA
TGGTAAGCCCTCCCGTATCGTAGTTATCTACACGACGGGGAGTCAGGCAACTATGGATGAACGAAATAGA
CAGATCGCTGAGATAGGTGCCTCACTGATTAAGCATTGGTAACTGTCAGACCAAGTTTACTCATATATAC
TTTAGATTGATTTAAAACTTCATTTTTAATTTAAAAGGATCTAGGTGAAGATCCTTTTTGATAATCTCAT
GACCAAAATCCCTTAACGTGAGTTTTCGTTCCACTGAGCGTCAGACCCCGTAGAAAAGATCAAAGGATCT
TCTTGATATCCTTTTTTTCTGCGCGTAATCTGCTGCTTGCAAACAAAAAAACCACCGCTACCAGCGGTGG
TTTGTTTGCCGGATCAAGAGCTACCAACTCTTTTTCCGAAGGTAACTGGCTTCAGCAGAGCGCAGATACC
AAATACTGTCCTTCTAGTGTAGCCGTAGTTAGGCCACCACTTCAAGAACTCTGTAGCACCGCCTACATAC
CTCGCTCTGCTAATCCTGTTACCAGTGGCTGCTGCCAGTGGCGATAAGTCGTGTCTTACCGGGTTGGACT
CAAGACGATAGTTACCGGATAAGGCGCAGCGGTCGGGCTGAACGGGGGGTTCGTGCACACAGCCCAGCTT
GGAGCGAACGACCTACACCGAACTGAGATACCTACAGCGTGAGCTATGAGAAAGCGCCACGCTTCCCGAA
GGGAGAAAGGCGGACAGGTATCCGGTAAGCGGCAGGGTCGGAACAGGAGAGCGCACGAGGGAGCTTCCAG
GGGGAAACGCCTGGTATCTTTATAGTCCTGTCGGGTTTCGCCACCTCTGACTTGAGCGTCGATTTTTGTG
ATGCTCGTCAGGGGGGCGGAGCCTATGGAAAAACGCCAGCAACGCGGCCTTTTTACGGTTCCTGGCCTTT
TGCTGGCCTTTTGCTCACATGTTCTTTCCTGCGTTATCCCCTGATTCTGTGGATAACCGTATTACCGCCT
TTGAGTGAGCTGATACCGCTCGCCGCAGCCGAACGACCGAGCGCAGCGAGTCAGTGAGCGAGGAAGCGGA
AGAGCGCCTGATGCGGTATTTTCTCCTTACGCATCTGTGCGGTATTTCACACCGCATATGAAGATCGGCG
GCAATAGCTTCTTAGCGCCATCCCGGCTGAGAAAGCCCAGTAAGGAAACAACTGTAGGTTCGAGTCGCGA
GATCCCCCGGAACCAAAGGAAGTAGGTTAAACCCGCTCCGATCAGGCCGAGCCACGCCAGGCCGAGAACA
TTGGTTCCTGTAGGCATCGGGATTGGCGGATCAAACACTAAAGCTACTGGAACGAGCAGAAGTCCTCCGG
CCGCCAGTTGCCAGGCGGTAAAGGTGAGCAGAGGCACGGGAGGTTGCCACTTGCGGGTCAGCACGGTTCC
GAACGCCATGGAAACCGCCCCCGCCAGGCCCGCTGCGACGCCGACAGGATCTAGCGCTGCGTTTGGTGTC
AACACCAACAGCGCCACGCCCGCAGTTCCGCAAATAGCCCCCAGGACCGCCATCAATCGTATCGGGCTAC
CTAGCAGAGCGGCAGAGATGAACACGACCATCAGCGGCTGCACAGCGCCTACCGTCGCCGCGACCCCGCC
CGGCAGGCGGTAGACCGAAATAAACAACAAGCTCCAGAATAGCGAAATATTAAGTGCGCCGAGGATGAAG
ATGCGCATCCACCAGATTCCCGTTGGAATCTGTCGGACGATCATCACGAGCAATAAACCCGCCGGCAACG
CCCGCAGCAGCATACCGGCGACCCCTCGGCCTCGCTGTTCGGGCTCCACGAAAACGCCGGACAGATGCGC
CTTGTGAGCGTCCTTGGGGCCGTCCTCCTGTTTGAAGACCGACAGCCCAATGATCTCGCCGTCGATGTAG
GCGCCGAATGCCACGGCATCTCGCAACCGTTCAGCGAACGCCTCCATGGGCTTTTTCTCCTCGTGCTCGT
AAACGGACCCGAACATCTCTGGAGCTTTCTTCAGGGCCGACAATCGGATCTCGCGGAAATCCTGCACGTC
GGCCGCTCCAAGCCGTCGAATCTGAGCCTTAATCACAATTGTCAATTTTAATCCTCTGTTTATCGGCAGT
TCGTAGAGCGCGCCGTGCGTCCCGAGCGATACTGAGCGAAGCAAGTGCGTCGAGCAGTGCCCGCTTGTTC
CTGAAATGCCAGTAAAGCGCTGGCTGCTGAACCCCCAGCCGGAACTGACCCCACAAGGCCCTAGCGTTTG
CAATGCACCAGGTCATCATTGACCCAGGCGTGTTCCACCAGGCCGCTGCCTCGCAACTCTTCGCAGGCTT
CGCCGACCTGCTCGCGCCACTTCTTCACGCGGGTGGAATCCGATCCGCACATGAGGCGGAAGGTTTCCAG
CTTGAGCGGGTACGGCTCCCGGTGCGAGCTGAAATAGTCGAACATCCGTCGGGCCGTCGGCGACAGCTTG
CGGTACTTCTCCCATATGAATTTCGTGTAGTGGTCGCCAGCAAACAGCACGACGATTTCCTCGTCGATCA
GGACCTGGCAACGGGACGTTTTCTTGCCACGGTCCAGGACGCGGAAGCGGTGCAGCAGCGACACCGATTC
CAGGTGCCCAACGCGGTCGGACGTGAAGCCCATCGCCGTCGCCTGTAGGCGCGACAGGCATTCCTCGGCC
TTCGTGTAATACCGGCCATTGATCGACCAGCCCAGGTCCTGGCAAAGCTCGTAGAACGTGAAGGTGATCG
GCTCGCCGATAGGGGTGCGCTTCGCGTACTCCAACACCTGCTGCCACACCAGTTCGTCATCGTCGGCCCG
CAGCTCGACGCCGGTGTAGGTGATCTTCACGTCCTTGTTGACGTGGAAAATGACCTTGTTTTGCAGCGCC
TCGCGCGGGATTTTCTTGTTGCGCGTGGTGAACAGGGCAGAGCGGGCCGTGTCGTTTGGCATCGCTCGCA
TCGTGTCCGGCCACGGCGCAATATCGAACAAGGAAAGCTGCATTTCCTTGATCTGCTGCTTCGTGTGTTT
CAGCAACGCGGCCTGCTTGGCCTCGCTGACCTGTTTTGCCAGGTCCTCGCCGGCGGTTTTTCGCTTCTTG
GTCGTCATAGTTCCTCGCGTGTCGATGGTCATCGACTTCGCCAAACCTGCCGCCTCCTGTTCGAGACGAC
GCGAACGCTCCACGGCGGCCGATGGCGCGGGCAGGGCAGGGGGAGCCAGTTGCACGCTGTCGCGCTCGAT
CTTGGCCGTAGCTTGCTGGACCATCGAGCCGACGGACTGGAAGGTTTCGCGGGGCGCACGCATGACGGTG
CGGCTTGCGATGGTTTCGGCATCCTCGGCGGAAAACCCCGCGTCGATCAGTTCTTGCCTGTATGCCTTCC
GGTCAAACGTCCGATTCATTCACCCTCCTTGCGGGATTGCCCCGACTCACGCCGGGGCAATGTGCCCTTA
TTCCTGATTTGACCCGCCTGGTGCCTTGGTGTCCAGATAATCCACCTTATCGGCAATGAAGTCGGTCCCG
TAGACCGTCTGGCCGTCCTTCTCGTACTTGGTATTCCGAATCTTGCCCTGCACGAATACCAGCTCCGCGA
AGTCGCTCTTCTTGATGGAGCGCATGGGGACGTGCTTGGCAATCACGCGCACCCCCCGGCCGTTTTAGCG
GCTAAAAAAGTCATGGCTCTGCCCTCGGGCGGACCACGCCCATCATGACCTTGCCAAGCTCGTCCTGCTT
CTCTTCGATCTTCGCCAGCAGGGCGAGGATCGTGGCATCACCGAACCGCGCCGTGCGCGGGTCGTCGGTG
AGCCAGAGTTTCAGCAGGCCGCCCAGGCGGCCCAGGTCGCCATTGATGCGGGCCAGCTCGCGGACGTGCT
CATAGTCCACGACGCCCGTGATTTTGTAGCCCTGGCCGACGGCCAGCAGGTAGGCCGACAGGCTCATGCC
GGCCGCCGCCGCCTTTTCCTCAATCGCTCTTCGTTCGTCTGGAAGGCAGTACACCTTGATAGGTGGGCTG
CCCTTCCTGGTTGGGTAATGACTCCAACTTATTGATAGTGTTTTATGTTCAGATAATGCCCGATGACTTT
GTCATGCAGCTCCACCGATTTTGAGAACGACAGCGACTTCCGTCCCAGCCGTGCCAGGTGCTGCCTCAGA
TTCAGGTTATGCCGCTCAATTCGCTGCGTATATCGCTTGCTGATTACGTGCAGCTTTCCCTTCAGGCGGG
ATTCATACAGCGGCCAGCCATCCGTCATCCATATCACCACGTCAAAGGGTGACAGCAGGCTCATAAGACG
CCCCAGCGTCGCCATAGTGCGTTCACCGAATACGTGCGCAACAACCGTCTTCCGGAGACTGTCATACGCG
TAAAACAGCCAGCGCTGGCGCGATTTAGCCCCGACATAGCCCCACTGTTCGTCCATTTCCGCGCAGACGA
TGACGTCACTGCCCGGCTGTATGCGCGAGGTTACCGACTGCGGCCTGAGTTTTTTAAGTGACGTAAAATC
GTGTTGAGGCCAACGCCCATAATGCGGGCTGTTGCCCGGCATCCAACGCCATTCATGGCCATATCAATGA
TTTTCTGGTGCGTACCGGGTTGAGAAGCGGTGTAAGTGAACTGCAGTTGCCATGTTTTACGGCAGTGAGA
GCAGAGATAGCGCTGATGTCCGGCGGTGCTTTTGCCGTTACGCACCACCCCGTCAGTAGCTGAACAGGAG
GGACAGCTGATAGAAACAGAAGCCACTGGAGCACCTCAAAAACACCATCATACACTAAATCAGTAAGTTG
GCAGCATCACCCCTGGTTGGCTTGGTTTCATCAGCCATCCGCTTGCCCTCATCTGTTACGCCGGCGGTAG
CCGGCCAGCCTCGCAGAGCAGGATTCCCGTTGAGCACCGCCAGGTGCGAATAAGGGACAGTGAAGAAGGA
ACACCCGCTCGCGGGTGGGCCTACTTCACCTATCCTGCCCGGCTGACGCCGTTGGATACACCAAGGAAAG
TCTACACGAACCCTTTGGCAAAATCCTGTATATCGTGCGAAAAAGGATGGATATACCGAAAAAATCGCTA
TAATGACCCCGAAGCAGGGTTATGCAGCGGAAAAGATCC
Features (pLannotate 1.2.2; 25 found; start..end, strand, type, name):
    416..440     +  misc_feature   LB T-DNA repeat: left border repeat from nopaline C58 T-DNA
    495..1298    +  CDS            IBMP_CAMVB (fragment): Experimental evidence at protein level: Swiss-Prot protein existence level 1. Enhances the ribosomal termination-reinitiation event leading to the translation of major open reading frames on the polycistronic viral RNAs. From Cauliflower mosaic virus (strain Bari 1) (CaMV).
   1482..1827    +  promoter       CaMV 35S promoter: strong constitutive promoter from cauliflower mosaic virus
   1857..1912    +  misc_feature   TMV Ω: translational enhancer from the tobacco mosaic virus 5'-leader sequence (Gallie et al., 1988)
   1914..2462    +  CDS            bar: PAT_STRHY - Experimental evidence at protein level: Swiss-Prot protein existence level 1. Inactivates phosphinothricin (PPT) by transfer of an acetyl group from acetyl CoA. Can also acetylate demethylphosphinothricin but not PTT or glutamate. This enzyme is an effector of phosphinothricin tripeptide (PTT or bialaphos) resistance. From Streptomyces hygroscopicus. Introduced by genetic manipulation and expressed in glufosinate-tolerant maize by Dekalb Genetics.
   2488..3195    +  terminator     OCS terminator: octopine synthase terminator
   3196..3215    +  misc_feature   MCS (fragment): pUC18/19 multiple cloning site
   7837..7854    +  promoter       chicken β-actin promoter (fragment): contains a 21-bp deletion relative to the standard chicken β-actin promoter
  12959..12981   -  promoter       NOS promoter (fragment): nopaline synthase promoter
  12987..13036   -  CDS            KanR (fragment): fusion between an N-terminal peptide of nopaline synthase and Tn5 aminoglycoside phosphotransferase; nos-nptII; confers resistance to kanamycin
  13037..13220   -  promoter       NOS promoter: nopaline synthase promoter NOS promoter
  13376..13400   +  misc_feature   RB T-DNA repeat: right border repeat from nopaline C58 T-DNA
  13547..13909   -  CDS            ocd (fragment): OCD_AGRFC - Experimental evidence at protein level: Swiss-Prot protein existence level 1. Catalyzes the conversion of L-ornithine into L-proline with release of ammonia. Is involved in the utilization of nopaline, a catabolic pathway that proceeds through L-arginine and L-ornithine to L-proline. Nopaline is a predominant opine in plant cells transformed with Ti plasmid pTiC58. From Agrobacterium fabrum (strain C58 / ATCC 33970) (Agrobacterium tumefaciens (strain C58)).
  13901..14515   +  rep_origin     oriV: origin of replication for the bacterial F plasmid
  15201..15986   -  CDS            aadA: S3AD_SHIFL - Experimental evidence at protein level: Swiss-Prot protein existence level 1. Mediates bacterial resistance to the antibiotics streptomycin and spectinomycin. From Shigella flexneri.
  16047..16568   -  CDS            sat-1: STA_ECOLX - Protein inferred from homology: Swiss-Prot protein existence level 3. Involved in resistance to streptothricin, a broad-spectrum antibiotic produced by streptomycetes (PubMed:1850404). Detoxifies streptothricin via acetylation of the beta amino group of the first beta-lysyl moiety of streptothricin (By similarity). From Escherichia coli.
  16664..16911   +  CDS            bla(M) (fragment): β-lactamase lacking the signal sequence; bla(M); allows cytosolic expression of β-lactamase
  17083..17671   +  rep_origin     ori: high-copy-number ColE1/pMB1/pBR322/pUC origin of replication
  17857..17910   -  misc_feature   bom (fragment): basis of mobility region from pBR322
  18892..19011   -  CDS            tetR (fragment): TETR1_ECOLX - Experimental evidence at protein level: Swiss-Prot protein existence level 1. TetR is the repressor of the tetracycline resistance element; its N-terminal region forms a helix-turn-helix structure and binds DNA. Binding of tetracycline to TetR reduces the repressor affinity for the tetracycline resistance gene (tetA) promoter operator sites. From Escherichia coli.
  19031..20179   -  CDS            trfA: trans-acting replication protein that binds to and activates oriV
  20451..20804   -  CDS            traJ: oriT-recognizing protein; traJ
  20804..21571   -  mobile_element IS1: prokaryotic transposable element IS1
  21572..21598   -  CDS            traJ (fragment): oriT-recognizing protein; traJ
  21631..21740   -  oriT           oriT: incP origin of transfer
