[The description below was written by a language model from this plasmid's Addgene catalogue record and pLannotate feature annotations shown in this document.]
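Description:
pBW_0006 is a plant binary vector of about 21.9 kb built on the pVecBARII backbone, designed for Agrobacterium-mediated delivery of a wheat stem rust resistance gene into plants. The backbone carries two replication systems: a high-copy ColE1/pUC-type origin for propagation in E. coli, and an oriV with its trans-acting replication protein trfA, the pairing typical of broad-host-range binary vectors that must also be maintained in Agrobacterium. An incP oriT and traJ sequences (interrupted by an IS1 element) are remnants of the mobilisation functions. Bacterial selection is by spectinomycin through the aadA gene. A streptothricin acetyltransferase gene sits next to it, and short fragments of β-lactamase, tetR and nos-nptII appear to be nonfunctional leftovers of the vector's lineage.

The T-DNA is bounded by nopaline-type left and right border repeats. Next to the left border lies the plant selection cassette: a CaMV 35S promoter with the TMV Ω translational enhancer driving bar (phosphinothricin acetyltransferase) and ending in the octopine synthase terminator, which confers Basta/glufosinate tolerance on transformed tissue. The payload is a 9,728 bp insert cloned as a NotI fragment, carrying the Schomburgk allele of Sr22 under the Sr33 promoter. The record lists the insert as synthetic and labels it "undomesticated". The automated annotation leaves the region between the cloning site remnant and the right-border side essentially unannotated. The insert presumably lies there, and the tiny "chicken β-actin promoter" hit within it is most likely spurious. The record's purpose line repeats the promoter and does not clearly name a terminator. The associated study concerns genetic variation at the Sr22 locus and its functional analysis, so the construct is suited to testing Sr22 function in transgenic plants.
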