Addgene plasmid #102838: pBW_0006
Purpose: Binary vector containing Sr22 Schomburgk allele driven by Sr33 promoter, Sr33 promoter (undomesticated)
Depositing lab: Brande Wulff. Depositing organization: John Innes Centre. Publication: Extensive Genetic Variation at the Sr22 Wheat Stem Rust Resistance Gene Locus in the Grasses Revealed Through Evolutionary Genomics and Functional Analyses. Md Hatta MA, Ghosh S, Athiyannan N, Richardson T, Steuernagel B, Yu G, Rouse MN, Ayliffe M, Lagudah ES, Radhakrishnan GV, Periyannan SK, Wulff BBH. Mol Plant Microbe Interact. 2020 Nov;33(11):1286-1298. doi: 10.1094/MPMI-01-20-0018-R. Epub 2020 Oct 1. PubMed 32779520.
Backbone
  Vector backbone: pVecBARII
  Vector type: Plant Expression
  Selectable markers: Basta
Growth in bacteria
  Bacterial resistance: Spectinomycin, 50 μg/mL
  Growth temperature: 37°C
  Growth strain: DH5alpha
  Copy number: Unknown
Gene/Insert
  Gene/Insert name: Sr22 Schomburgk
  Species: Synthetic
  Insert size (bp): 9728
  Entrez Gene: NEWENTRY
  Promoter: Sr33 promoter
  Cloning method: Restriction Enzyme; 5′ cloning site NotI (not destroyed); 3′ cloning site NotI (not destroyed)
  Sequencing primers: 5′ CTTGAGTGCTGTTGGTCTTCC; 3′ TGCTTCAGGTGTGCTCTCAA
Terms and licenses: Academic/Nonprofit Terms; Industry Terms: Not Available to Industry
How to cite: pBW_0006 was a gift from Brande Wulff (Addgene plasmid # 102838 ; http://n2t.net/addgene:102838 ; RRID:Addgene_102838)
